>Addgene plasmid #54820 | mIFP24-C1 | depositor partial sequence | sequence record 85218 | insert sequence
GATCCGCTAGCGCTACCGGTCGCCACCATGTCGGTACCGCTGACTACCTCAGCATTCGGCCACGCGTTTC
TGGCTAACTGTGAACGCGAGCAGATCCACCTGGCGGGCTCCATTCAGCCGCACGGTATCCTGCTGGCTGT
GAAAGAGCCGGACAACGTGGTGATCCAGGCTTCTATTAACGCTGCGGAGTTCCTGAACACCAACTCTGTT
GTTGGCCGTCCGCTGCGTGACCTGGGCGGCGATCTGCCTTTGCAGATCCTGCCGCACCTGAACGGCCCGC
TGCACCTGGCTCCGATGACCCTGCGTTGTACCGTGGGTTCTCCGCCGCGTCGTGTGGACTGTACCATTCA
TCGTCCGTCTAACGGCGGCCTGATCGTAGAACTGGAACCAGCAACCAAGACCACTAACATTGCGCCGGCT
CTGGACGGTGCGTTTCATCGTATCACTTCTTCATCCTCCCTGATGGGCCTGTGTGACGAAACCGCGACTA
TTATCCGTGAGATTACTGGCTACGACCGTGTGATGGTAGTACGTTTCGATGAAGAGGGTAATGGCGAAAT
TCTGTCCGAACGTCGTCGTGCGGACCTGGAAGCGTTCCTGGGTAACCGCTACCCGGCGTCTACTATTCCG
CAGATCGCTCGTCGCCTGTACGAACATAACCGTGTTCGCCTGCTGGTAGATGTGAACTATACTCCGGTTC
CGCTACAGCCGCGCATCAGCCCGCTGAACGGTCGTGATCTGGATATGTCCCTGTCTTGCCTGCGCTCTAT
GTCCCCGATCCACCAGAAATACATGCAGGACATGGGCGTTGGCGCGACCCTGGTTTGCTCTCTGATGGTG
TCTGGTCGTCTGTGGGGTCTGATCGCTTGCCACCACTACGAACCGCGCTTCGTTCCGTTCCACATTCGCG
CTGCTGGCGAAGCGCTGGCGGAAACTTGTGCGATCCGCATCGCGACGCTGGAGAGCTTTGCACAGTCTCA
GTCCAAAGGTGGCGGAAGCGGCGGCGGAAGCGGTGGCGGAAGTGGTGGCGGAAGCGGCGGCGGAAGCGGT
GGCGGAAGTTCCGGACTCAGATCTCGAGCTCAAGCTTCGAATTCTGCAGTCGACGGTACCGCGGGCCCGG
GATCCACCGGATCTAGATAACTGATCATAATCAGCCATACCACA
