>Addgene plasmid #54820 | mIFP24-C1 | addgene partial sequence | sequence record 91029 | CMV-F 5'-CGCAAATGGGCGGTAGGCGTG-3'
GTGAACCGTCAGATCCGCTAGCGCTACCGGTCGCCACCATGTCGGTACCGCTGACTACCTCAGCATTCGG
CCACGCGTTTCTGGCTAACTGTGAACGCGAGCAGATCCACCTGGCGGGCTCCATTCAGCCGCACGGTATC
CTGCTGGCTGTGAAAGAGCCGGACAACGTGGTGATCCAGGCTTCTATTAACGCTGCGGAGTTCCTGAACA
CCAACTCTGTTGTTGGCCGTCCGCTGCGTGACCTGGGCGGCGATCTGCCTTTGCAGATCCTGCCGCACCT
GAACGGCCCGCTGCACCTGGCTCCGATGACCCTGCGTTGTACCGTGGGTTCTCCGCCGCGTCGTGTGGAC
TGTACCATTCATCGTCCGTCTAACGGCGGCCTGATCGTAGAACTGGAACCAGCAACCAAGACCACTAACA
TTGCGCCGGCTCTGGACGGTGCGTTTCATCGTATCACTTCTTCATCCTCCCTGATGGGCCTGTGTGACGA
AACCGCGACTATTATCCGTGAGATTACTGGCTACGACCGTGTGATGGTAGTACGTTTCGATGAAGAGGGT
AATGGCGAAATTCTGTCCGAACGTCGTCGTGCGGACCTGGAAGCGTTCCTGGGTAACCGCTACCCGGCGT
CTACTATTCCGCAGATCGCTCGTCGCCTGTACGAACATAACCGTGTTCGCCTGCTGGTAGATGTGAACTA
TACTCCGGTTCCGCTACAGCCGCGCATCAGCCCGCTGAACGGTCGTGATCTGGATATGTCCCTGTCTTGC
CTGCGCTCTATGTCCCCGATCCACCAGAA
