[The description below was written by a language model from this plasmid's Addgene catalogue record.]
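Description:
mIFP24-C1 is an empty mammalian expression backbone of about 4.75 kb, designed for making fusions to the monomeric infrared fluorescent protein mIFP. It follows the "C1" cloning-vector layout, in which the fluorescent protein coding sequence sits upstream of the cloning site, so that a gene of interest inserted in frame is expressed with mIFP24 at its N terminus. According to the depositor's notes, mIFP24 is mIFP carrying an additional 12 amino acid linker on its C-terminus, which provides a spacer between the fluorophore and whatever partner is cloned downstream. The reported spectral properties are an excitation maximum of 683 nm and an emission maximum of 704 nm, placing the tag in the far-red/near-infrared range. No insert is present in the deposited plasmid.

The plasmid is maintained in E. coli as a high-copy construct under kanamycin selection. It also carries a neomycin resistance marker, allowing G418 selection of transfected mammalian cells for stable line generation. The record does not state the promoter driving the fusion, the polyadenylation signal, the origin of replication or the composition of the multiple cloning site, and no feature table is provided to confirm these elements. The construct is intended as a starting vector for building N-terminally mIFP-tagged proteins for localization and protein-labelling studies in mammalian cells. An infrared tag is spectrally well separated from common green and red fluorescent proteins, which is helpful in multicolour imaging.
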