Addgene plasmid #54820: mIFP24-C1
Purpose: (Empty Backbone) Localization: C1 Cloning Vector, Excitation: 683, Emission: 704
Depositing lab: Michael Davidson & Xiaokun Shu. Depositing organization: Florida State University, Tallahassee. Publication: A naturally monomeric infrared fluorescent protein for protein labeling in vivo. Yu D, Baird MA, Allen JR, Howe ES, Klassen MP, Reade A, Makhijani K, Song Y, Liu S, Murthy Z, Zhang SQ, Weiner OD, Kornberg TB, Jan YN, Davidson MW, Shu X. Nat Methods. 2015 Aug;12(8):763-765. doi: 10.1038/nmeth.3447. Epub 2015 Jun 22. PubMed 26098020.
Backbone
  Vector backbone: mIFP24-C1
  Backbone size (bp): 4750
  Vector type: Mammalian Expression
  Selectable markers: Neomycin (select with G418)
  Tag / fusion protein: mIFP24 (N terminal on backbone)
Growth in bacteria
  Bacterial resistance: Kanamycin, 50 μg/mL
  Growth temperature: 37°C
  Growth strain: DH5alpha
  Copy number: High Copy
Gene/Insert
  Gene/Insert name: None
  Tag / fusion protein: mIFP24 (N terminal on backbone)
Terms and licenses: Academic/Nonprofit Terms; Industry Terms
Depositor comments: mIFP with an additional 12 amino acid linker on the C-terminus . Excitation = 683; Emission = 704
How to cite: mIFP24-C1 was a gift from Michael Davidson & Xiaokun Shu (Addgene plasmid # 54820 ; http://n2t.net/addgene:54820 ; RRID:Addgene_54820)
